>Addgene plasmid #75605 | CDKL3 gRNA (BRDN0001146569) | addgene full sequence | sequence record 184206 | Addgene Assembled Sequence
CCCGGGTGCAAAGATGGATAAAGTTTTAAACAGAGAGGAATCTTTGCAGCTAATGGACCTTCTAGGTCTT
GAAAGGAGTGGGAATTGGCTCCGGTGCCCGTCAGTGGGCAGAGCGCACATCGCCCACAGTCCCCGAGAAG
TTGGGGGGAGGGGTCGGCAATTGATCCGGTGCCTAGAGAAGGTGGCGCGGGGTAAACTGGGAAAGTGATG
TCGTGTACTGGCTCCGCCTTTTTCCCGAGGGTGGGGGAGAACCGTATATAAGTGCAGTAGTCGCCGTGAA
CGTTCTTTTTCGCAACGGGTTTGCCGCCAGAACACAGGTAAGTGCCGTGTGTGGTTCCCGCGGGCCTGGC
CTCTTTACGGGTTATGGCCCTTGCGTGCCTTGAATTACTTCCACCTGGCTGCAGTACGTGATTCTTGATC
CCGAGCTTCGGGTTGGAAGTGGGTGGGAGAGTTCGAGGCCTTGCGCTTAAGGAGCCCCTTCGCCTCGTGC
TTGAGTTGAGGCCTGGCCTGGGCGCTGGGGCCGCCGCGTGCGAATCTGGTGGCACCTTCGCGCCTGTCTC
GCTGCTTTCGATAAGTCTCTAGCCATTTAAAATTTTTGATGACCTGCTGCGACGCTTTTTTTCTGGCAAG
ATAGTCTTGTAAATGCGGGCCAAGATCTGCACACTGGTATTTCGGTTTTTGGGGCCGCGGGCGGCGACGG
GGCCCGTGCGTCCCAGCGCACATGTTCGGCGAGGCGGGGCCTGCGAGCGCGGCCACCGAGAATCGGACGG
GGGTAGTCTCAAGCTGGCCGGCCTGCTCTGGTGCCTGGCCTCGCGCCGCCGTGTATCGCCCCGCCCTGGG
CGGCAAGGCTGGCCCGGTCGGCACCAGTTGCGTGAGCGGAAAGATGGCCGCTTCCCGGCCCTGCTGCAGG
GAGCTCAAAATGGAGGACGCGGCGCTCGGGAGAGCGGGCGGGTGAGTCACCCACACAAAGGAAAAGGGCC
TTTCCGTCCTCAGCCGTCGCTTCATGTGACTCCACGGAGTACCGGGCGCCGTCCAGGCACCTCGATTAGT
TCTCGAGCTTTTGGAGTACGTCGTCTTTAGGTTGGGGGGAGGGGTTTTATGCGATGGAGTTTCCCCACAC
TGAGTGGGTGGAGACTGAAGTTAGGCCAGCTTGGCACTTGATGTAATTCTCCTTGGAATTTGCCCTTTTT
GAGTTTGGATCTTGGTTCATTCTCAAGCCTCAGACAGTGGTTCAAAGTTTTTTTCTTCCATTTCAGGTGT
CGTGACGTACGGCCACCATGACCGAGTACAAGCCCACGGTGCGCCTCGCCACCCGCGACGACGTCCCCAG
GGCCGTACGCACCCTCGCCGCCGCGTTCGCCGACTACCCCGCCACGCGCCACACCGTCGATCCGGACCGC
CACATCGAGCGGGTCACCGAGCTGCAAGAACTCTTCCTCACGCGCGTCGGGCTCGACATCGGCAAGGTGT
GGGTCGCGGACGACGGCGCCGCCGTGGCGGTCTGGACCACGCCGGAGAGCGTCGAAGCGGGGGCGGTGTT
CGCCGAGATCGGCCCGCGCATGGCCGAGTTGAGCGGTTCCCGGCTGGCCGCGCAGCAACAGATGGAAGGC
CTCCTGGCGCCGCACCGGCCCAAGGAGCCCGCGTGGTTCCTGGCCACCGTCGGAGTCTCGCCCGACCACC
AGGGCAAGGGTCTGGGCAGCGCCGTCGTGCTCCCCGGAGTGGAGGCGGCCGAGCGCGCCGGGGTGCCCGC
CTTCCTGGAGACCTCCGCGCCCCGCAACCTCCCCTTCTACGAGCGGCTCGGCTTCACCGTCACCGCCGAC
GTCGAGGTGCCCGAAGGACCGCGCACCTGGTGCATGACCCGCAAGCCCGGTGCCTGAACGCGTTAAGTCG
ACAATCAACCTCTGGATTACAAAATTTGTGAAAGATTGACTGGTATTCTTAACTATGTTGCTCCTTTTAC
GCTATGTGGATACGCTGCTTTAATGCCTTTGTATCATGCTATTGCTTCCCGTATGGCTTTCATTTTCTCC
TCCTTGTATAAATCCTGGTTGCTGTCTCTTTATGAGGAGTTGTGGCCCGTTGTCAGGCAACGTGGCGTGG
TGTGCACTGTGTTTGCTGACGCAACCCCCACTGGTTGGGGCATTGCCACCACCTGTCAGCTCCTTTCCGG
GACTTTCGCTTTCCCCCTCCCTATTGCCACGGCGGAACTCATCGCCGCCTGCCTTGCCCGCTGCTGGACA
GGGGCTCGGCTGTTGGGCACTGACAATTCCGTGGTGTTGTCGGGGAAATCATCGTCCTTTCCTTGGCTGC
TCGCCTGTGTTGCCACCTGGATTCTGCGCGGGACGTCCTTCTGCTACGTCCCTTCGGCCCTCAATCCAGC
GGACCTTCCTTCCCGCGGCCTGCTGCCGGCTCTGCGGCCTCTTCCGCGTCTTCGCCTTCGCCCTCAGACG
AGTCGGATCTCCCTTTGGGCCGCCTCCCCGCGTCGACTTTAAGACCAATGACTTACAAGGCAGCTGTAGA
TCTTAGCCACTTTTTAAAAGAAAAGGGGGGACTGGAAGGGCTAATTCACTCCCAACGAAGACAAGATCTG
CTTTTTGCTTGTACTGGGTCTCTCTGGTTAGACCAGATCTGAGCCTGGGAGCTCTCTGGCTAACTAGGGA
ACCCACTGCTTAAGCCTCAATAAAGCTTGCCTTGAGTGCTTCAAGTAGTGTGTGCCCGTCTGTTGTGTGA
CTCTGGTAACTAGAGATCCCTCAGACCCTTTTAGTCAGTGTGGAAAATCTCTAGCAGTACGTATAGTAGT
TCATGTCATCTTATTATTCAGTATTTATAACTTGCAAAGAAATGAATATCAGAGAGTGAGAGGAACTTGT
TTATTGCAGCTTATAATGGTTACAAATAAAGCAATAGCATCACAAATTTCACAAATAAAGCATTTTTTTC
ACTGCATTCTAGTTGTGGTTTGTCCAAACTCATCAATGTATCTTATCATGTCTGGCTCTAGCTATCCCGC
CCCTAACTCCGCCCATCCCGCCCCTAACTCCGCCCAGTTCCGCCCATTCTCCGCCCCATGGCTGACTAAT
TTTTTTTATTTATGCAGAGGCCGAGGCCGCCTCGGCCTCTGAGCTATTCCAGAAGTAGTGAGGAGGCTTT
TTTGGAGGCCTAGGGACGTACCCAATTCGCCCTATAGTGAGTCGTATTACGCGCGCTCACTGGCCGTCGT
TTTACAACGTCGTGACTGGGAAAACCCTGGCGTTACCCAACTTAATCGCCTTGCAGCACATCCCCCTTTC
GCCAGCTGGCGTAATAGCGAAGAGGCCCGCACCGATCGCCCTTCCCAACAGTTGCGCAGCCTGAATGGCG
AATGGG
[124 nt withheld, positions 3367-3490]
C
[91 nt withheld, positions 3492-3582]
A
[49 nt withheld, positions 3584-3632]
CCTTTGACGTTGGAGTCCACGTTCTTT
[37 nt withheld, positions 3660-3696]
ACCCTATCTCGGTCTATTCTTTTGATTTATAAGGGATTTTGCCGATTTCGGCCTATTGGTTAAAAAATGA
GCTGATTTAACAAAAATTTAACGCGAATTTTAACAAAATATTAACGCTTACAATTTAGGTGGCACTTTTC
GGGGAAATGTGCGCGGAACCCCTATTTGTTTATTTTTCTAAATACATTCAAATATGTATCCGCTCATGAG
ACAATAACCCTGATAAATGCTTCAATAATATTGAAAAAGGAAGAGTATGAGTATTCAACATTTCCGTGTC
GCCCTTATTCCCTTTTTTGCGGCATTTTGCCTTCCTGTTTTTGCTCACCCAGAAACGCTGGTGAAAGTAA
AAGATGCTGAAGATCAGTTGGGTGCACGAGTGGGTTACATCGAACTGGATCTCAACAGCGGTAAGATCCT
TGAGAGTTTTCGCCCCGAAGAACGTTTTCCAATGATGAGCACTTTTAAAGTTCTGCTATGTGGCGCGGTA
TTATCCCGTATTGACGCCGGGCAAGAGCAACTCGGTCGCCGCATACACTATTCTCAGAATGACTTGGTTG
AGTACTCACCAGTCACAGAAAAGCATCTTACGGATGGCATGACAGTAAGAGAATTATGCAGTGCTGCCAT
AACCATGAGTGATAACACTGCGGCCAACTTACTTCTGACAACGATCGGAGGACCGAAGGAGCTAACCGCT
TTTTTGCACAACATGGGGGATCATGTAACTCGCCTTGATCGTTGGGAACCGGAGCTGAATGAAGCCATAC
CAAACGACGAGCGTGACACCACGATGCCTGTAGCAATGGCAACAACGTTGCGCAAACTATTAACTGGCGA
ACTACTTACTCTAGCTTCCCGGCAACAATTAATAGACTGGATGGAGGCGGATAAAGTTGCAGGACCACTT
CTGCGCTCGGCCCTTCCGGCTGGCTGGTTTATTGCTGATAAATCTGGAGCCGGTGAGCGTGGGTCTCGCG
GTATCATTGCAGCACTGGGGCCAGATGGTAAGCCCTCCCGTATCGTAGTTATCTACACGACGGGGAGTCA
GGCAACTATGGATGAACGAAATAGACAGATCGCTGAGATAGGTGCCTCACTGATTAAGCATTGGTAACTG
TCAGACCAAGTTTACTCATATATACTTTAGATTGATTTAAAACTTCATTTTTAATTTAAAAGGATCTAGG
TGAAGATCCTTTTTGATAATCTCATGACCAAAATCCCTTAACGTGAGTTTTCGTTCCACTGAGCGTCAGA
CCCCGTAGAAAAGATCAAAGGATCTTCTTGAGATCCTTTTTTTCTGCGCGTAATCTGCTGCTTGCAAACA
AAAAAACCACCGCTACCAGCGGTGGTTTGTTTGCCGGATCAAGAGCTACCAACTCTTTTTCCGAAGGTAA
CTGGCTTCAGCAGAGCGCAGATACCAAATACTGTTCTTCTAGTGTAGCCGTAGTTAGGCCACCACTTCAA
GAACTCTGTAGCACCGCCTACATACCTCGCTCTGCTAATCCTGTTACCAGTGGCTGCTGCCAGTGGCGAT
AAGTCGTGTCTTACCGGGTTGGACTCAAGACGATAGTTACCGGATAAGGCGCAGCGGTCGGGCTGAACGG
GGGGTTCGTGCACACAGCCCAGCTTGGAGCGAACGACCTACACCGAACTGAGATACCTACAGCGTGAGCT
ATGAGAAAGCGCCACGCTTCCCGAAGGGAGAAAGGCGGACAGGTATCCGGTAAGCGGCAGGGTCGGAACA
GGAGAGCGCACGAGGGAGCTTCCAGGGGGAAACGCCTGGTATCTTTATAGTCCTGTCGGGTTTCGCCACC
TCTGACTTGAGCGTCGATTTTTGTGATGCTCGTCAGGGGGGCGGAGCCTATGGAAAAACGCCAGCAACGC
GGCCTTTTTACGGTTCCTGGCCTTTTGCTGGCCTTTTGCTCACATGTTCTTTCCTGCGTTATCCCCTGAT
TCTGTGGATAACCGTATTACCGCCTTTGAGTGAGCTGATACCGCTCGCCGCAGCCGAACGACCGAGCGCA
GCGAGTCAGTGAGCGAGGAAGCGGAAGAGCGCCCAATACGCAAACCGCCTCTCCCCGCGCGTTGGCCGAT
TCATTAATGCAGCTGGCACGACAGGTTTCCCGACTGGAAAGCGGGCAGTGAGCGCAACGCAATTAATGTG
AGTTAGCTCACTCATTAGGCACCCCAGGCTTTACACTTTATGCTTCCGGCTCGTATGTTGTGTGGAATTG
TGAGCGGATAACAATTTCACACAGGAAACAGCTATGACCATGATTACGCCAAGCGCGCAATTAACCCTCA
CTAAAGGGAACAAAAGCTGGAGCTGCAAGCTTAATGTAGTCTTATGCAATACTCTTGTAGTCTTGCAACA
TGGTAACGATGAGTTAGCAACATGCCTTACAAGGAGAGAAAAAGCACCGTGCATGCCGATTGGTGGAAGT
AAGGTGGTACGATCGTGCCTTATTAGGAAGGCAACAGACGGGTCTGACATGGATTGGACGAACCACTGAA
TTGCCGCATTGCAGAGATATTGTATTTAAGTGCCTAGCTCGATACATAAACGGGTCTCTCTGGTTAGACC
AGATCTGAGCCTGGGAGCTCTCTGGCTAACTAGGGAACCCACTGCTTAAGCCTCAATAAAGCTTGCCTTG
AGTGCTTCAAGTAGTGTGTGCCCGTCTGTTGTGTGACTCTGGTAACTAGAGATCCCTCAGACCCTTTTAG
TCAGTGTGGAAAATCTCTAGCAGTGGCGCCCGAACAGGGACTTGAAAGCGAAAGGGAAACCAGAGGAGCT
CTCTCGACGCAGGACTCGGCTTGCTGAAGCGCGCACGGCAAGAGGCGAGGGGCGGCGACTGGTGAGTACG
CCAAAAATTTTGACTAGCGGAGGCTAGAAGGAGAGAGATGGGTGCGAGAGCGTCAGTATTAAGCGGGGGA
GAATTAGATCGCGATGGGAAAAAATTCGGTTAAGGCCAGGGGGAAAGAAAAAATATAAATTAAAACATAT
AGTATGGGCAAGCAGGGAGCTAGAACGATTCGCAGTTAATCCTGGCCTGTTAGAAACATCAGAAGGCTGT
AGACAAATACTGGGACAGCTACAACCATCCCTTCAGACAGGATCAGAAGAACTTAGATCATTATATAATA
CAGTAGCAACCCTCTATTGTGTGCATCAAAGGATAGAGATAAAAGACACCAAGGAAGCTTTAGACAAGAT
AGAGGAAGAGCAAAACAAAAGTAAGACCACCGCACAGCAAGCGGCCGCTGATCTTCAGACCTGGAGGAGG
AGATATGAGGGACAATTGGAGAAGTGAATTATATAAATATAAAGTAGTAAAAATTGAACCATTAGGAGTA
GCACCCACCAAGGCAAAGAGAAGAGTGGTGCAGAGAGAAAAAAGAGCAGTGGGAATAGGAGCTTTGTTCC
TTGGGTTCTTGGGAGCAGCAGGAAGCACTATGGGCGCAGCGTCAATGACGCTGACGGTACAGGCCAGACA
ATTATTGTCTGGTATAGTGCAGCAGCAGAACAATTTGCTGAGGGCTATTGAGGCGCAACAGCATCTGTTG
CAACTCACAGTCTGGGGCATCAAGCAGCTCCAGGCAAGAATCCTGGCTGTGGAAAGATACCTAAAGGATC
AACAGCTCCTGGGGATTTGGGGTTGCTCTGGAAAACTCATTTGCACCACTGCTGTGCCTTGGAATGCTAG
TTGGAGTAATAAATCTCTGGAACAGATTTGGAATCACACGACCTGGATGGAGTGGGACAGAGAAATTAAC
AATTACACAAGCTTAATACACTCCTTAATTGAAGAATCGCAAAACCAGCAAGAAAAGAATGAACAAGAAT
TATTGGAATTAGATAAATGGGCAAGTTTGTGGAATTGGTTTAACATAACAAATTGGCTGTGGTATATAAA
ATTATTCATAATGATAGTAGGAGGCTTGGTAGGTTTAAGAATAGTTTTTGCTGTACTTTCTATAGTGAAT
AGAGTTAGGCAGGGATATTCACCATTATCGTTTCAGACCCACCTCCCAACCCCGAGGGGACCCAGAGAGG
GCCTATTTCCCATGATTCCTTCATATTTGCATATACGATACAAGGCTGTTAGAGAGATAATTAGAATTAA
TTTGACTGTAAACACAAAGATATTAGTACAAAATACGTGACGTAGAAAGTAATAATTTCTTGGGTAGTTT
GCAGTTTTAAAATTATGTTTTAAAATGGACTATCATATGCTTACCGTAACTTGAAAGTATTTCGATTTCT
TGGCTTTATATATCTTGTGGAAAGGACGAAACACCGGAACTACCCCAGCAAAAATGGTTTTAGAGCTAGA
AATAGCAAGTTAAAATAAGGCTAGTCCGTTATCAACTTGAAAAAGTGGCACCGAGTCGGTGCTTTTTTAA
GCTTGGCGTAACTAGATCTTGAGACAAATGGCAGTATTCATCCACAATTTTAAAAGAAAAGGGGGGATTG
GGGGGTACAGTGCAGGGGAAAGAATAGTAGACATAATAGCAACAGACATACAAACTAAAGAATTACAAAA
ACAAATTACAAAAATTCAAAATTTTCGGGTTTATTACAGGGACAGCAGAGATCCACTTTGGCGCCGGCTC
GAGGGGG
Features (pLannotate 1.2.2; 29 found; start..end, strand, type, name):
     14..80      +  CDS            small t antigen (fragment): SV40 (simian virus 40) small t antigen
    106..317     +  promoter       EF-1α core promoter: core promoter for human elongation factor EF-1α
    318..1256    +  intron         EF-1α intron A: intron upstream of the start codon of human EF-1α
   1278..1877    +  CDS            PuroR (fragment): puromycin N-acetyltransferase; pac from Streptomyces; confers resistance to puromycin
   1893..2481    +  misc_feature   WPRE: woodchuck hepatitis virus posttranscriptional regulatory element
   2532..2551    +  misc_feature   cPPT/CTS (fragment): central polypurine tract and central termination sequence of HIV-1
   2553..2786    +  LTR            3' LTR (ΔU3): self-inactivating 3' long terminal repeat (LTR) from HIV-1
   2864..2985    +  polyA_signal   SV40 poly(A) signal: SV40 polyadenylation signal
   3025..3160    +  rep_origin     SV40 ori: SV40 origin of replication
   3181..3199    -  promoter       T7 promoter: promoter for bacteriophage T7 RNA polymerase
   3207..3362    +  CDS            lacZα (fragment): LacZα fragment of β-galactosidase; lacZ fragment
   3367..3795    +  rep_origin     f1 ori (sequence partly withheld): f1 bacteriophage origin of replication; arrow indicates direction of (+) strand synthesis
   3848..3952    +  promoter       AmpR promoter: bla
   3953..4813    +  CDS            AmpR: β-lactamase; bla; confers resistance to ampicillin, carbenicillin, and related antibiotics
   4984..5572    +  rep_origin     ori: high-copy-number ColE1/pMB1/pBR322/pUC origin of replication
   5755..5847    +  CDS            lacI (fragment): lac repressor; lacI; The lac repressor binds to the lac operator to inhibit transcription in E. coli. This inhibition can be relieved by adding lactose or isopropyl-β-D-thiogalactopyranoside (IPTG).
   5860..5881    +  protein_bind   CAP binding site: CAP binding activates transcription in the presence of cAMP. E. coli catabolite activator protein
   5896..5926    +  promoter       lac promoter: promoter for the E. coli lac operon
   5934..5950    +  protein_bind   lac operator: The lac repressor binds to the lac operator to inhibit transcription in E. coli. This inhibition can be relieved by adding lactose or isopropyl-β-D-thiogalactopyranoside (IPTG). lac repressor encoded by lacI
   5995..6013    +  promoter       T3 promoter: promoter for bacteriophage T3 RNA polymerase
   6041..6267    +  promoter       RSV promoter: Rous sarcoma virus enhancer/promoter
   6268..6448    +  LTR            5' LTR (truncated): truncated 5' long terminal repeat (LTR) from HIV-1
   6495..6620    +  misc_feature   HIV-1 Ψ: packaging signal of human immunodeficiency virus type 1
   6604..6967    +  CDS            HIV-1 gag (fragment): gag protein from human immunodeficiency virus 1; gag
   7113..7346    +  misc_feature   RRE: The Rev response element (RRE) of HIV-1 allows for Rev-dependent mRNA export from the nucleus to the cytoplasm.
   7723..7749    +  CDS            Rev (fragment): human immunodeficiency virus 1 (HIV-1) Rev protein; rev; enhances nuclear export of unspliced and incompletely spliced viral mRNAs
   7753..7993    +  promoter       U6 promoter: RNA polymerase III promoter for human U6 snRNA
   8023..8098    +  misc_RNA       gRNA scaffold: guide RNA scaffold for the Streptococcus pyogenes CRISPR/Cas9 system
   8154..8271    +  misc_feature   cPPT/CTS: central polypurine tract and central termination sequence of HIV-1
