[The description below was written by a language model from this plasmid's Addgene catalogue record and pLannotate feature annotations shown in this document.]
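Description:
CDKL3 gRNA (BRDN0001146569) is a third-generation lentiviral CRISPR guide plasmid built on the lentiGuide-Puro backbone and designed to target the human CDKL3 gene (also known as NKIAMRE), which belongs to a human kinome-wide gRNA collection. In bacteria it is maintained as a high-copy plasmid through a ColE1/pUC-type origin and selected with ampicillin via the β-lactamase gene. An f1 origin, an SV40 origin and remnants of lac and phage-promoter cloning sequences are also present in the backbone.

The lentiviral transfer cassette begins with an RSV promoter fused to a truncated HIV-1 5' LTR, which makes genomic RNA production independent of Tat. This is followed by the Ψ packaging signal with a gag fragment, and then the Rev response element for Rev-dependent nuclear export. A human U6 RNA polymerase III promoter drives the CDKL3-specific 20-nucleotide spacer joined to the Streptococcus pyogenes Cas9 guide RNA scaffold. A cPPT/CTS element, which aids nuclear import of the viral genome, lies downstream of the scaffold. After it, an EF-1α core promoter with its intron A expresses puromycin N-acetyltransferase for selection of transduced mammalian cells, and a WPRE enhances transcript expression. The cassette ends in a self-inactivating ΔU3 3' LTR.

The plasmid does not encode Cas9, so it is intended for use alongside a separate Cas9 lentivector or in cells that already express Cas9. The guide was designed against several CDKL3 reference transcripts, and the construct is suited to gene disruption of this kinase after lentiviral delivery and puromycin selection.
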