Addgene plasmid #75605: CDKL3 gRNA (BRDN0001146569)
Purpose: 3rd generation lentiviral gRNA plasmid targeting human CDKL3
Depositing lab: John Doench & David Root. Depositing organization: Broad Institute. Publication: Optimized sgRNA design to maximize activity and minimize off-target effects of CRISPR-Cas9. Doench JG, Fusi N, Sullender M, Hegde M, Vaimberg EW, Donovan KF, Smith I, Tothova Z, Wilen C, Orchard R, Virgin HW, Listgarten J, Root DE. Nat Biotechnol. 2016 Jan 18. doi: 10.1038/nbt.3437. PubMed 26780180.
Backbone
  Vector backbone: lentiGuide-Puro
  Backbone manufacturer: Zhang Lab (Addgene plasmid # 52963)
  Vector type: Mammalian Expression, Lentiviral, CRISPR
  Selectable markers: Puromycin
Growth in bacteria
  Bacterial resistance: Ampicillin, 100 μg/mL
  Growth temperature: 37°C
  Growth strain: DH5alpha
  Copy number: High Copy
Gene/Insert
  Gene/Insert name: CDKL3 (alt names: CDKL3; NM_001113575.1)
  gRNA/shRNA sequence: GAACTACCCCAGCAAAAATG
  Species: H. sapiens (human)
  Entrez Gene: CDKL3 (a.k.a. NKIAMRE)
  Promoter: hU6
  Cloning method: Unknown
  Sequencing primers: 5′ U6-F; 3′ pS2-R
Terms and licenses: Academic/Nonprofit Terms; Industry Terms: Not Available to Industry
Depositor comments: The gRNA was designed to target the following Genbank reference sequence(s): NM_001113575.1,NM_001300853.1,NM_016508.3. Note that this plasmid does NOT contain Cas9. It should be used in conjunction with lentiCas9-Blast (Addgene #52962) or otherwise with cell lines already expressing Cas9. Browse the full kinome gRNA library at http://www.addgene.org/pooled-library/broadgpp-human-kinome/ or visit http://www.broadinstitute.org/rnai/public/ for detailed protocols and information.
How to cite: CDKL3 gRNA (BRDN0001146569) was a gift from John Doench & David Root (Addgene plasmid # 75605 ; http://n2t.net/addgene:75605 ; RRID:Addgene_75605)
