>Addgene plasmid #75605 | CDKL3 gRNA (BRDN0001146569) | depositor partial sequence | sequence record 143065 | Target Sequence
GAACTACCCCAGCAAAAATG
