>Addgene plasmid #75605 | CDKL3 gRNA (BRDN0001146569) | addgene partial sequence | sequence record 184205 | hU6-F
GAAAGTAATAATTTCTTGGGTAGTTTGCAGTTTTAAAATTATGTTTTAAAATGGACTATCATATGCTTAC
CGTAACTTGAAAGTATTTCGATTTCTTGGCTTTATATATCTTGTGGAAAGGACGAAACACCGGAACTACC
CCAGCAAAAATGGTTTTAGAGCTAGAAATAGCAAGTTAAAATAAGGCTAGTCCGTTATCAACTTGAAAAA
GTGGCACCGAGTCGGTGCTTTTTTAAGCTTGGCGTAACTAGATCTTGAGACAAATGGCAGTATTCATCCA
CAATTTTAAAAGAAAAGGGGGGATTGGGGGGTACAGTGCAGGGGAAAGAATAGTAGACATAATAGCAACA
GACATACAAACTAAAGAATTACAAAAACAAATTACAAAAATTCAAAATTTTCGGGTTTATTACAGGGACA
GCAGAGATCCACTTTGGCGCCGGCTCGAGGGGGCCCGGGTGCAAAGATGGATAAAGTTTTAAACAGAGAG
GAATCTTTGCAGCTAATGGACCTTCTAGGTCTTGAAAGGAGTGGGAATTGGCTCCGGTGCCCGTCAGTGG
GCAGAGCGCA
